>Addgene plasmid #45945 | pHsp70-Cas9 | addgene full sequence | sequence record 116251 | Addgene NGS result
CTTCCGCTTCCTCGCTCACTGACTCGCTGCGCTCGGTCGTTCGGCTGCGGCGAGCGGTATCAGCTCACTC
AAAGGCGGTAATACGGTTATCCACAGAATCAGGGGATAACGCAGGAAAGAACATGTGAGCAAAAGGCCAG
CAAAAGGCCAGGAACCGTAAAAAGGCCGCGTTGCTGGCGTTTTTCCATAGGCTCCGCCCCCCTGACGAGC
ATCACAAAAATCGACGCTCAAGTCAGAGGTGGCGAAACCCGACAGGACTATAAAGATACCAGGCGTTTCC
CCCTGGAAGCTCCCTCGTGCGCTCTCCTGTTCCGACCCTGCCGCTTACCGGATACCTGTCCGCCTTTCTC
CCTTCGGGAAGCGTGGCGCTTTCTCATAGCTCACGCTGTAGGTATCTCAGTTCGGTGTAGGTCGTTCGCT
CCAAGCTGGGCTGTGTGCACGAACCCCCCGTTCAGCCCGACCGCTGCGCCTTATCCGGTAACTATCGTCT
TGAGTCCAACCCGGTAAGACACGACTTATCGCCACTGGCAGCAGCCACTGGTAACAGGATTAGCAGAGCG
AGGTATGTAGGCGGTGCTACAGAGTTCTTGAAGTGGTGGCCTAACTACGGCTACACTAGAAGGACAGTAT
TTGGTATCTGCGCTCTGCTGAAGCCAGTTACCTTCGGAAAAAGAGTTGGTAGCTCTTGATCCGGCAAACA
AACCACCGCTGGTAGCGGTGGTTTTTTTGTTTGCAAGCAGCAGATTACGCGCAGAAAAAAAGGATCTCAA
GAAGATCCTTTGATCTTTTCTACTGAACGGTGATCCCCACCGGAATTGCGGCCGCGGAATTCCCATCCCC
CTAGAATCCCAAAACAAACTGGTTATTGTGGTAGGTCATTTGTTTGGCAGAAAGAAAACTCGAGAAATTT
CTCTGGCCGTTATTCGTTATTCTCTCTTTTCTTTTTGGGTCTCTCCCTCTCTGCACTAATGCTCTCTCAC
TCTGTCACACAGTAAACGGCATACTGCTCTCGTTGGTTCGAGAGAGCGCGCCTCGAATGTTCGCGAAAAG
AGCGCCGGAGTATAAATAGAGGCGCTTCGTCTACGGAGCGACAATTCAATTCAAACAAGCAAAGTGAACA
CGTCGCTAAGCGAAAGCTAAGCAAATAAACAAGCGCAGCTGAACAAGCTAAACAATCTGCAGTAAAGTGC
AAGTTAAAGTGAATCAATTAAAAGTAACCAGCAACCAAGTAAATCAACTGCAACTACTGAAATCTGCCAA
GAAGTAATTATTGAATACAAGAAGAGAACTCTGGGGGATCTGATCGATATGGACTATAAGGACCACGACG
GAGACTACAAGGATCATGATATTGATTACAAAGACGATGACGATAAGATGGCCCCAAAGAAGAAGCGGAA
GGTCGGTATCCACGGAGTCCCAGCAGCCGACAAGAAGTACAGCATCGGCCTGGACATCGGCACCAACTCT
GTGGGCTGGGCCGTGATCACCGACGAGTACAAGGTGCCCAGCAAGAAATTCAAGGTGCTGGGCAACACCG
ACCGGCACAGCATCAAGAAGAACCTGATCGGAGCCCTGCTGTTCGACAGCGGCGAAACAGCCGAGGCCAC
CCGGCTGAAGAGAACCGCCAGAAGAAGATACACCAGACGGAAGAACCGGATCTGCTATCTGCAAGAGATC
TTCAGCAACGAGATGGCCAAGGTGGACGACAGCTTCTTCCACAGACTGGAAGAGTCCTTCCTGGTGGAAG
AGGATAAGAAGCACGAGCGGCACCCCATCTTCGGCAACATCGTGGACGAGGTGGCCTACCACGAGAAGTA
CCCCACCATCTACCACCTGAGAAAGAAACTGGTGGACAGCACCGACAAGGCCGACCTGCGGCTGATCTAT
CTGGCCCTGGCCCACATGATCAAGTTCCGGGGCCACTTCCTGATCGAGGGCGACCTGAACCCCGACAACA
GCGACGTGGACAAGCTGTTCATCCAGCTGGTGCAGACCTACAACCAGCTGTTCGAGGAAAACCCCATCAA
CGCCAGCGGCGTGGACGCCAAGGCCATCCTGTCTGCCAGACTGAGCAAGAGCAGACGGCTGGAAAATCTG
ATCGCCCAGCTGCCCGGCGAGAAGAAGAATGGCCTGTTCGGAAACCTGATTGCCCTGAGCCTGGGCCTGA
CCCCCAACTTCAAGAGCAACTTCGACCTGGCCGAGGATGCCAAACTGCAGCTGAGCAAGGACACCTACGA
CGACGACCTGGACAACCTGCTGGCCCAGATCGGCGACCAGTACGCCGACCTGTTTCTGGCCGCCAAGAAC
CTGTCCGACGCCATCCTGCTGAGCGACATCCTGAGAGTGAACACCGAGATCACCAAGGCCCCCCTGAGCG
CCTCTATGATCAAGAGATACGACGAGCACCACCAGGACCTGACCCTGCTGAAAGCTCTCGTGCGGCAGCA
GCTGCCTGAGAAGTACAAAGAGATTTTCTTCGACCAGAGCAAGAACGGCTACGCCGGCTACATTGACGGC
GGAGCCAGCCAGGAAGAGTTCTACAAGTTCATCAAGCCCATCCTGGAAAAGATGGACGGCACCGAGGAAC
TGCTCGTGAAGCTGAACAGAGAGGACCTGCTGCGGAAGCAGCGGACCTTCGACAACGGCAGCATCCCCCA
CCAGATCCACCTGGGAGAGCTGCACGCCATTCTGCGGCGGCAGGAAGATTTTTACCCATTCCTGAAGGAC
AACCGGGAAAAGATCGAGAAGATCCTGACCTTCCGCATCCCCTACTACGTGGGCCCTCTGGCCAGGGGAA
ACAGCAGATTCGCCTGGATGACCAGAAAGAGCGAGGAAACCATCACCCCCTGGAACTTCGAGGAAGTGGT
GGACAAGGGCGCTTCCGCCCAGAGCTTCATCGAGCGGATGACCAACTTCGATAAGAACCTGCCCAACGAG
AAGGTGCTGCCCAAGCACAGCCTGCTGTACGAGTACTTCACCGTGTATAACGAGCTGACCAAAGTGAAAT
ACGTGACCGAGGGAATGAGAAAGCCCGCCTTCCTGAGCGGCGAGCAGAAAAAGGCCATCGTGGACCTGCT
GTTCAAGACCAACCGGAAAGTGACCGTGAAGCAGCTGAAAGAGGACTACTTCAAGAAAATCGAGTGCTTC
GACTCCGTGGAAATCTCCGGCGTGGAAGATCGGTTCAACGCCTCCCTGGGCACATACCACGATCTGCTGA
AAATTATCAAGGACAAGGACTTCCTGGACAATGAGGAAAACGAGGACATTCTGGAAGATATCGTGCTGAC
CCTGACACTGTTTGAGGACAGAGAGATGATCGAGGAACGGCTGAAAACCTATGCCCACCTGTTCGACGAC
AAAGTGATGAAGCAGCTGAAGCGGCGGAGATACACCGGCTGGGGCAGGCTGAGCCGGAAGCTGATCAACG
GCATCCGGGACAAGCAGTCCGGCAAGACAATCCTGGATTTCCTGAAGTCCGACGGCTTCGCCAACAGAAA
CTTCATGCAGCTGATCCACGACGACAGCCTGACCTTTAAAGAGGACATCCAGAAAGCCCAGGTGTCCGGC
CAGGGCGATAGCCTGCACGAGCACATTGCCAATCTGGCCGGCAGCCCCGCCATTAAGAAGGGCATCCTGC
AGACAGTGAAGGTGGTGGACGAGCTCGTGAAAGTGATGGGCCGGCACAAGCCCGAGAACATCGTGATCGA
AATGGCCAGAGAGAACCAGACCACCCAGAAGGGACAGAAGAACAGCCGCGAGAGAATGAAGCGGATCGAA
GAGGGCATCAAAGAGCTGGGCAGCCAGATCCTGAAAGAACACCCCGTGGAAAACACCCAGCTGCAGAACG
AGAAGCTGTACCTGTACTACCTGCAGAATGGGCGGGATATGTACGTGGACCAGGAACTGGACATCAACCG
GCTGTCCGACTACGATGTGGACCATATCGTGCCTCAGAGCTTTCTGAAGGACGACTCCATCGACAACAAG
GTGCTGACCAGAAGCGACAAGAACCGGGGCAAGAGCGACAACGTGCCCTCCGAAGAGGTCGTGAAGAAGA
TGAAGAACTACTGGCGGCAGCTGCTGAACGCCAAGCTGATTACCCAGAGAAAGTTCGACAATCTGACCAA
GGCCGAGAGAGGCGGCCTGAGCGAACTGGATAAGGCCGGCTTCATCAAGAGACAGCTGGTGGAAACCCGG
CAGATCACAAAGCACGTGGCACAGATCCTGGACTCCCGGATGAACACTAAGTACGACGAGAATGACAAGC
TGATCCGGGAAGTGAAAGTGATCACCCTGAAGTCCAAGCTGGTGTCCGATTTCCGGAAGGATTTCCAGTT
TTACAAAGTGCGCGAGATCAACAACTACCACCACGCCCACGACGCCTACCTGAACGCCGTCGTGGGAACC
GCCCTGATCAAAAAGTACCCTAAGCTGGAAAGCGAGTTCGTGTACGGCGACTACAAGGTGTACGACGTGC
GGAAGATGATCGCCAAGAGCGAGCAGGAAATCGGCAAGGCTACCGCCAAGTACTTCTTCTACAGCAACAT
CATGAACTTTTTCAAGACCGAGATTACCCTGGCCAACGGCGAGATCCGGAAGCGGCCTCTGATCGAGACA
AACGGCGAAACCGGGGAGATCGTGTGGGATAAGGGCCGGGATTTTGCCACCGTGCGGAAAGTGCTGAGCA
TGCCCCAAGTGAATATCGTGAAAAAGACCGAGGTGCAGACAGGCGGCTTCAGCAAAGAGTCTATCCTGCC
CAAGAGGAACAGCGATAAGCTGATCGCCAGAAAGAAGGACTGGGACCCTAAGAAGTACGGCGGCTTCGAC
AGCCCCACCGTGGCCTATTCTGTGCTGGTGGTGGCCAAAGTGGAAAAGGGCAAGTCCAAGAAACTGAAGA
GTGTGAAAGAGCTGCTGGGGATCACCATCATGGAAAGAAGCAGCTTCGAGAAGAATCCCATCGACTTTCT
GGAAGCCAAGGGCTACAAAGAAGTGAAAAAGGACCTGATCATCAAGCTGCCTAAGTACTCCCTGTTCGAG
CTGGAAAACGGCCGGAAGAGAATGCTGGCCTCTGCCGGCGAACTGCAGAAGGGAAACGAACTGGCCCTGC
CCTCCAAATATGTGAACTTCCTGTACCTGGCCAGCCACTATGAGAAGCTGAAGGGCTCCCCCGAGGATAA
TGAGCAGAAACAGCTGTTTGTGGAACAGCACAAGCACTACCTGGACGAGATCATCGAGCAGATCAGCGAG
TTCTCCAAGAGAGTGATCCTGGCCGACGCTAATCTGGACAAAGTGCTGTCCGCCTACAACAAGCACCGGG
ATAAGCCCATCAGAGAGCAGGCCGAGAATATCATCCACCTGTTTACCCTGACCAATCTGGGAGCCCCTGC
CGCCTTCAAGTACTTTGACACCACCATCGACCGGAAGAGGTACACCAGCACCAAAGAGGTGCTGGACGCC
ACCCTGATCCACCAGAGCATCACCGGCCTGTACGAGACACGGATCGACCTGTCTCAGCTGGGAGGCGACA
AAAGGCCGGCGGCCACGAAAAAGGCCGGCCAGGCAAAAAAGAAAAAGTAATCTAGAGATCTTCCATACCT
ACCAGTTCTGCGCCTGCAGCAATGGCAACAACGTTGCCCGGATCGAGGTCGACTAAGGCCAAAGAGTCTA
ATTTTTGTTCATCAATGGGTTATAACATATGGGTTATATTATAAGTTTGTTTTAAGTTTTTGAGACTGAT
AAGAATGTTTCGATCGAATATTCCATAGAACAACAATAGTATTACCTAATTACCAAGTCTTAATTTAGCA
AAAATGTTATTGCTTATAGAAAAAATAAATTATTTATTTGAAATTTAAAGTCAACTTGTCATTTAATGTC
TTGTAGACTTTTGAAAGTCTTACGATACAATTAGTATCTAATATACATGGGTTCATTCTACATTCTATAT
TAGTGATGATTTCTTTAGCTAGTAATACATTTTAATTATATTCGGCTTTGATGATTTTCTGATTTTTTCC
GAACGGATTTTCGTAGACCCTTTCGATCTCATAATGGCTCATTTTATTGCGATGGACGGTCAGGAGAGCT
CCACTTTTGAATTTCTGTTCGCAGACACCGCATTTGTAGCACATAGCCGGGACATCCGGTTTGGGGAGAT
TTTCCAGTCTCTGTTGCAATTGGTTTTCGGGAATGCGTTGCAGGCGCATACGCTCTATATCCTCCGAACG
GCGCTGGTTGACCCTAGCATTTACATAAGGATCAGCAGCAAAATTTGCCTCTACTTCATTGCCCGGAATC
ACAGCAATCAGATGTCCCTTTCGGTTACGATGGATATTCAGGTGCGAACCGCACACAAAGCTCTCGCCGC
ACACTCCACACTGATATGGTCGCTCGCCCGTGTGGCGCCGCATATGGATCTTAAGGTCGTTGGACTGCAC
AAAGCTCTTGCTGCACATTTTGCAGGAGTACGGCCTTTGACCCGTGTGCAATCGCATGTGTCGCGCCAGC
TTGTTCTGCGAAATAAACTAACGGGAATTCCTGCAGCCCGGGGGATCCGCGGCCGCCCGGGGTGGGCGAA
GAACTCCAGCATGAGATCCCCGCGCTGGAGGATCATCCAGCCGGCGTCCCGGAAAACGATTCCGAAGCCC
AACCTTTCATAGAAGGCGGCGGTGGAATCGAAATCTCGTGATGGCAGGTTGGGCGTCGCTTGGTCGGTCA
TTTCGAACCCCAGAGTCCCGCTCAGAAGAACTCGTCAAGAAGGCGATAGAAGGCGATGCGCTGCGAATCG
GGAGCGGCGATACCGTAAAGCACGAGGAAGCGGTCAGCCCATTCGCCGCCAAGCTCTTCAGCAATATCAC
GGGTAGCCAACGCTATGTCCTGATAGCGGTCCGCCACACCCAGCCGGCCACAGTCGATGAATCCAGAAAA
GCGGCCATTTTCCACCATGATATTCGGCAAGCAGGCATCGCCATGGGTCACGACGAGATCCTCGCCGTCG
GGCATGCGCGCCTTGAGCCTGGCGAACAGTTCGGCTGGCGCGAGCCCCTGATGCTCTTCGTCCAGATCAT
CCTGATCGACAAGACCGGCTTCCATCCGAGTACGTGCTCGCTCGATGCGATGTTTCGCTTGGTGGTCGAA
TGGGCAGGTAGCCGGATCAAGCGTATGCAGCCGCCGCATTGCATCAGCCATGATGGATACTTTCTCGGCA
GGAGCAAGGTGAGATGACAGGAGATCCTGCCCCGGCACTTCGCCCAATAGCAGCCAGTCCCTTCCCGCTT
CAGTGACAACGTCGAGCACAGCTGCGCAAGGAACGCCCGTCGTGGCCAGCCACGATAGCCGCGCTGCCTC
GTCCTGCAGTTCATTCAGGGCACCGGACAGGTCGGTCTTGACAAAAAGAACCGGGCGCCCCTGCGCTGAC
AGCCGGAACACGGCGGCATCAGAGCAGCCGATTGTCTGTTGTGCCCAGTCATAGCCGAATAGCCTCTCCA
CCCAAGCGGCCGGAGAACCTGCGTGCAATCCATCTTGTTCAATCATGCGAAACGATCCTCATCCTGTCTC
TTGATCAGATCTTGATCCCCTGCGCCATCAGATCCTTGGCGGCAAGAAAGCCATCCAGTTTACTTTGCAG
GGCTTCCCAACCTTACCAGAGGGCGCCCCAGCTGGCAATTCCGGTTCGCTTGCTGTCCATAAAACCGCCC
AGTCTAGCTATCGCCATGTAAGCCCACTGCAAGCTACCTGCTTTCTCTTTGCGCTTGCGTTTTCCCTTGT
CCAGATAGCCCAGTAGCTGACATTCATCCGGGGTCAGCACCGTTTCTGCGGACTGGCTTTCTACGTGTTC
CGCTTCCTTTAGCAGCCCTTGCGCCCTGAGTGCTTGCGGCAGCGTGAAGCTAATTCATGGTTAAATTTTT
GTTAAATCAGCTCATTTTTTAACCAATAGGCCGAAATCGGCAAAATCCCTTATAAATCAAAAGAATAGCC
CGAGATAGGGTTGAGTGTTGTTCCAGTTTGGAACAAGAGTCCACTATTAAAGAACGTGGACTCCAACGTC
AAAGGGCGAAAAACCGTCTATCAGGGCGATGGCCGGATCAGCTTATGCGGTGTGAAATACCGCACAGATG
CGTAAGGAGAAAATACCGCATCAGGCGCT
Features (pLannotate 1.2.2; 13 found; start..end, strand, type, name):
    182..770     -  rep_origin     ori: high-copy-number ColE1/pMB1/pBR322/pUC origin of replication
    841..1293    +  promoter       hsp70 promoter: Drosophila melanogaster hsp70Bb promoter
   1429..3030    +  CDS            Cas9(N): N-terminal portion of Streptococcus pyogenes Cas9 (Zetsche et al., 2015)
   3031..5529    +  CDS            Cas9(C): C-terminal portion of Streptococcus pyogenes Cas9 (Zetsche et al., 2015)
   5530..5577    +  CDS            nucleoplasmin NLS: bipartite nuclear localization signal from nucleoplasmin
   5612..5637    +  CDS            bla(M) (fragment): β-lactamase lacking the signal sequence; bla(M); allows cytosolic expression of β-lactamase
   5657..6529    +  polyA_signal   hsp70 poly(A): polyadenlyation signal from the Drosophila melanogaster hsp70Ab gene
   6535..6558    -  misc_feature   MCS (fragment): pBluescript multiple cloning site
   6566..6721    -  CDS            ble (fragment): BLE_KLEPN - Experimental evidence at protein level: Swiss-Prot protein existence level 1. Binding protein with a strong affinity to the bleomycin family of antibiotics. Binds to CL990; an antimitotic-antibiotic compound. From Klebsiella pneumoniae.
   6745..7536    -  CDS            neo: KKA2_KLEPN - Also known as kan, nptII. Experimental evidence at protein level: Swiss-Prot protein existence level 1. Resistance to kanamycin, neomycin, paromomycin, ribostamycin, butirosin and gentamicin B. From Klebsiella pneumoniae.
   7568..7891    -  CDS            tnpA (fragment): TN5P_ECOLX - Also known as tnp. Experimental evidence at protein level: Swiss-Prot protein existence level 1. Mediates transposition of transposon Tn5 by a 'cut and paste' mechanism. First, the monomeric transposase binds the 19 bp inverted DNA repeats flanking the transposon. Then, dimerization of the DNA- bound transposase creates a synaptic DNA complex. After nicking of the first DNA strand, excision of the transposon proceeds through a series of intermediates. The transposase then mediates the insertion of the transposon at a new site by strand transfer. The activity of the wild- type tran
   7900..8084    -  rep_origin     f1 ori (fragment): f1 bacteriophage origin of replication; arrow indicates direction of (+) strand synthesis
   8094..8145    +  misc_feature   bom (fragment): basis of mobility region from pBR322
