[The description below was written by a language model from this plasmid's Addgene catalogue record and pLannotate feature annotations shown in this document.]
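Description:
pHsp70-Cas9 is a CRISPR expression plasmid for Drosophila, built on the small pHSS6 bacterial backbone. A codon-optimized Streptococcus pyogenes Cas9 was inserted as a ClaI–XbaI fragment into the derivative pHSS6hsILMi20, between that vector's hsp70 promoter and hsp70 3′UTR. The sequenced record is about 8.1 kb. It is propagated in E. coli under kanamycin selection through a Tn5-derived neo (nptII) gene. Partial ble and Tn5 transposase sequences flanking neo appear to be remnants of the same Tn5 resistance region. Replication relies on a ColE1/pMB1-type origin. The annotation software labels this origin class generically as high copy, but the depositors state that the plasmid behaves as low copy. Short f1 ori, bom, MCS and β-lactamase fragments are also detected and appear to be non-functional leftovers.

The payload is a single transcription unit. The Drosophila hsp70Bb promoter drives the Cas9 open reading frame, which the tool annotates as contiguous N- and C-terminal portions. This is followed in frame by a bipartite nucleoplasmin nuclear localization signal and terminated by the hsp70 polyadenylation region. The catalogue lists an N-terminal 3×FLAG tag, which the feature table does not separately annotate, although there is unannotated sequence between the promoter and the start of the Cas9 annotation. The insert carries one silent C-to-A change, and part of the plasmid derives from an earlier Cas9 plasmid made elsewhere.

No guide RNA cassette is present, so the plasmid supplies only the nuclease. It belongs to the flyCRISPR plasmid set used for genome engineering in Drosophila, and the depositors point to a companion plasmid for making dsDNA donors for homology-directed repair.
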