Addgene plasmid #45945: pHsp70-Cas9
Purpose: The codon-optimized Cas9 nuclease under the control of the Drosophila hsp70 promoter used in Gratz, et al. (2013). Plasmid is low copy number.
Depositing lab: Melissa Harrison & Kate O'Connor-Giles & Jill Wildonger. Depositing organization: University of Wisconsin, Madison. Publication: Genome engineering of Drosophila with the CRISPR RNA-guided Cas9 nuclease. Gratz SJ, Cummings AM, Nguyen JN, Hamm DC, Donohue LK, Harrison MM, Wildonger J, O'Connor-Giles KM. Genetics. 2013 May 24. 10.1534/genetics.113.152710 PubMed 23709638.
Backbone
  Vector backbone: pHSS6
  Backbone size w/o insert (bp): 2300
  Modifications to backbone: Cas9 was cloned into pHSS6hsILMi20 (Pavlopoulos et al., 2004) between the hsp70 promoter and 3'UTR using ClaI (5') and XbaI (3').
  Vector type: CRISPR
Growth in bacteria
  Bacterial resistance: Kanamycin, 50 μg/mL
  Growth temperature: 37°C
  Growth strain: DH5alpha
  Copy number: Low Copy
Gene/Insert
  Gene/Insert name: Codon optimized Cas9 (alt name: SpCas9)
  Insert size (bp): 4272
  Mutation: Silent change from C to A at bp 834 of insert
  Tag / fusion protein: 3x FLAG (N terminal on backbone)
  Cloning method: Restriction Enzyme; 5′ cloning site ClaI (not destroyed); 3′ cloning site XbaI (not destroyed)
  Sequencing primers: 5′ ctgcagtaaagtgcaagttaaagtg; 3′ cccatatgttataacccattgatgaac
Resource information
  A portion of this plasmid was derived from a plasmid made by: Feng Zhang, Broad Institute, MIT
Terms and licenses: Academic/Nonprofit Terms; Industry Terms: Not Available to Industry
Depositor comments: For more information on FlyCRISPR plasmids and a list of related plasmids please refer to: https://www.addgene.org/browse/article/6834/. Plasmid 51019: pDsRed-attP (www.addgene.org/51019) can be for generating dsDNA donors for homology-directed repair to replace genes or other genomic sequence with an attP docking site.
How to cite: pHsp70-Cas9 was a gift from Melissa Harrison & Kate O'Connor-Giles & Jill Wildonger (Addgene plasmid # 45945 ; http://n2t.net/addgene:45945 ; RRID:Addgene_45945)
