>Addgene plasmid #45945 | pHsp70-Cas9 | addgene partial sequence | sequence record 65819 | hsp70-F 5'-GAGCGCCGGAGTATAAATAGAG-3'
ATTCAATTCAAACAAGCAAAGTGAACACGTCGCTAAGCGAAAGCTAAGCAAATAAACAAGCGCAGCTGAA
CAAGCTAAACAATCTGCAGTAAAGTGCAAGTTAAAGTGAATCAATTAAAAGTAACCAGCAACCAAGTAAA
TCAACTGCAACTACTGAAATCTGCCAAGAAGTAATTATTGAATACAAGAAGAGAACTCTGGGGGATCTGA
TCGATATGGACTATAAGGACCACGACGGAGACTACAAGGATCATGATATTGATTACAAAGACGATGACGA
TAAGATGGCCCCAAAGAAGAAGCGGAAGGTCGGTATCCACGGAGTCCCAGCAGCCGACAAGAAGTACAGC
ATCGGCCTGGACATCGGCACCAACTCTGTGGGCTGGGCCGTGATCACCGACGAGTACAAGGTGCCCAGCA
AGAAATTCAAGGTGCTGGGCAACACCGACCGGCACAGCATCAAGAAGAACCTGATCGGAGCCCTGCTGTT
CGACAGCGGCGAAACAGCCGAGGCCACCCGGCTGAAGAGAACCGCCAGAAGAAGATACACCAGACGGAAG
AACCGGATCTGCTATCTGCAAGAGATCTTCAGCAACGAGATGGCCAAGGTGGACGACAGCTTCTTCCACA
GACTGGAAGAGTCCTTCCTGGTGGAAGAGGATAAGAAGCACGAGCGGCACCCCATCTTCGGCAACATCGT
GGACGAGGTGGCCTACCACGAGAAGTACCCCACCATCTACCACCTGAGAAAGAAACTGGTGGACAGCACC
GACAAGGCCGACCTGCGGCTGATCTATCTGGCCCTGGCCCACATGATCAAGTTCCGGGGCCACTTCCTGA
TCGAGGGCGACCTGAACCCCGACAACAGCGACGTGGACAAGCTGTTCATCCAGCTGGTGCAGAC
