>Addgene plasmid #45945 | pHsp70-Cas9 | addgene partial sequence | sequence record 100960 | Neo-F 5'-CGTTGGCTACCCGTGATATT-3'
GTCTTACGATACAATTAGTATCTAATATACATGGGTTCATTCTACATTCTATATTAGTGATGATTTCTTT
AGCTAGTAATACATTTTAATTATATTCGGCTTTGATGATTTTCTGATTTTTTCCGAACGGATTTTCGTAG
ACCCTTTCGATCTCATAATGGCTCATTTTATTGCGATGGACGGTCAGGAGAGCTCCACTTTTGAATTTCT
GTTCGCAGACACCGCATTTGTAGCACATAGCCGGGACATCCGGTTTGGGGAGATTTTCCAGTCTCTGTTG
CAATTGGTTTTCGGGAATGCGTTGCAGGCGCATACGCTCTATATCCTCCGAACGGCGCTGGTTGACCCTA
GCATTTACATAAGGATCAGCAGCAAAATTTGCCTCTACTTCATTGCCCGGAATCACAGCAATCAGATGTC
CCTTTCGGTTACGATGGATATTCAGGTGCGAACCGCACACAAAGCTCTCGCCGCACACTCCACACTGATA
TGGTCGCTCGCCCGTGTGGCGCCGCATATGGATCTTAAGGTCGTTGGACTGCACAAAGCTCTTGCTGCAC
ATTTTGCAGGAGTACGGCCTTTGACCCGTGTGCAATCGCATGTGTCGCGCCAGCTTGTTCTGCGAAATAA
ACTAACGGGAATTCCTGCAGCCCGGGGGATCCGCGGCCGCCCGGGGTGGGCGAAGAACTCCAGCATGAGA
TCCCCGCGCTGGAGGATCATCCAGCCGGCGTCCCGGAAAACGATTCCGAAGCCCAACCTTTCATAGAAGG
CGGCGGTGGAATCGAAATCTCGTGATGGCAGGTTGGGCGTCGCTTGGTCGGTCATTTCGAACCCCAGAGT
CCCGCTCAGAAGAACTCGTCAAGAAGGCGATAGAAGGCGATGCGCTGCGAATCGGGAGCGGCGATACCGT
AAAGCACGAGGAAGC
