>Addgene plasmid #45945 | pHsp70-Cas9 | addgene partial sequence | sequence record 100961 | pBR322ori-3 5'-tttgtttgcaagcagcagat-3'
TTTGATCTTTTCTACTGAACGGTGATCCCCACCGGAATTGCGGCCGCGGAATTCCCATCCCCCTAGAATC
CCAAAACAAACTGGTTATTGTGGTAGGTCATTTGTTTGGCAGAAAGAAAACTCGAGAAATTTCTCTGGCC
GTTATTCGTTATTCTCTCTTTTCTTTTTGGGTCTCTCCCTCTCTGCACTAATGCTCTCTCACTCTGTCAC
ACAGTAAACGGCATACTGCTCTCGTTGGTTCGAGAGAGCGCGCCTCGAATGTTCGCGAAAAGAGCGCCGG
AGTATAAATAGAGGCGCTTCGTCTACGGAGCGACAATTCAATTCAAACAAGCAAAGTGAACACGTCGCTA
AGCGAAAGCTAAGCAAATAAACAAGCGCAGCTGAACAAGCTAAACAATCTGCAGTAAAGTGCAAGTTAAA
GTGAATCAATTAAAAGTAACCAGCAACCAAGTAAATCAACTGCAACTACTGAAATCTGCCAAGAAGTAAT
TATTGAATACAAGAAGAGAACTCTGGGGGATCTGATCGATATGGACTATAAGGACCACGACGGAGACTAC
AAGGATCATGATATTGATTACAAAGACGATGACGATAAGATGGCCCCAAAGAAGAAGCGGAAGGTCGGTA
TCCACGGAGTCCCAGCAGCCGACAAGAAGTACAGCATCGGCCTGGACATCGGCACCAACTCTGTGGGCTG
GGCCGTGATCACCGACGAGTACAAGGTGCCCAGCAAGAAATTCAAGGTGCTGGGCAACACCGACCGGCAC
AGCATCAAGAAGAACCTGATCGGAGCCCTGCTGTTCGACAGCGGCGAAACAGCCGAGGCCACCCGGCTGA
AGAGAACCGCCAGAAGAAGATACACCAGACGGAAGAACCGGATCTGCTATCTGC
