LOCUS       Exported 5732 bp ds-DNA linear SYN 28-MAY-2021
DEFINITION  The codon-optimized Cas9 nuclease under the control of the
            Drosophila hsp70 promoter used in Gratz, et al. (2013). Plasmid is
            low copy number..
ACCESSION   .
VERSION     .
KEYWORDS    pHsp70-Cas9
SOURCE      synthetic DNA construct
  ORGANISM  synthetic DNA construct
REFERENCE   1 (bases 1 to 5732)
  AUTHORS   Gratz SJ, Cummings AM, Nguyen JN, Hamm DC, Donohue LK, Harrison MM,
            Wildonger J, O'Connor-Giles KM
  TITLE     Genome engineering of Drosophila with the CRISPR RNA-guided Cas9
            nuclease.
  JOURNAL   Genetics. 2013 May 24.
  PUBMED    23709638
REFERENCE   2 (bases 1 to 5732)
  AUTHORS   .
  TITLE     Direct Submission
  JOURNAL   Exported May 28, 2021 from SnapGene Server 1.1.58
            http://www.snapgene.com
FEATURES             Location/Qualifiers
     source          1..5732
                     /organism="synthetic DNA construct"
                     /mol_type="other DNA"
     promoter        7..459
                     /label=hsp70 promoter
                     /note="Drosophila melanogaster hsp70Bb promoter"
     primer_bind     406..427
                     /label=pCasper-hs
                     /note="Drosophila Hsp70 promoter, forward primer"
     CDS             478..543
                     /codon_start=1
                     /product="three tandem FLAG(R) epitope tags, followed by an
                     enterokinase cleavage site"
                     /label=3xFLAG
                     /translation="DYKDHDGDYKDHDIDYKDDDDK"
     CDS             550..570
                     /codon_start=1
                     /product="nuclear localization signal of SV40 (simian virus
                     40) large T antigen"
                     /label=SV40 NLS
                     /translation="PKKKRKV"
     CDS             595..4695
                     /codon_start=1
                     /product="Cas9 (Csn1) endonuclease from the Streptococcus
                     pyogenes Type II CRISPR/Cas system"
                     /label=Cas9
                     /note="generates RNA-guided double strand breaks in DNA"
                     /translation="DKKYSIGLDIGTNSVGWAVITDEYKVPSKKFKVLGNTDRHSIKKN
                     LIGALLFDSGETAEATRLKRTARRRYTRRKNRICYLQEIFSNEMAKVDDSFFHRLEESF
                     LVEEDKKHERHPIFGNIVDEVAYHEKYPTIYHLRKKLVDSTDKADLRLIYLALAHMIKF
                     RGHFLIEGDLNPDNSDVDKLFIQLVQTYNQLFEENPINASGVDAKAILSARLSKSRRLE
                     NLIAQLPGEKKNGLFGNLIALSLGLTPNFKSNFDLAEDAKLQLSKDTYDDDLDNLLAQI
                     GDQYADLFLAAKNLSDAILLSDILRVNTEITKAPLSASMIKRYDEHHQDLTLLKALVRQ
                     QLPEKYKEIFFDQSKNGYAGYIDGGASQEEFYKFIKPILEKMDGTEELLVKLNREDLLR
                     KQRTFDNGSIPHQIHLGELHAILRRQEDFYPFLKDNREKIEKILTFRIPYYVGPLARGN
                     SRFAWMTRKSEETITPWNFEEVVDKGASAQSFIERMTNFDKNLPNEKVLPKHSLLYEYF
                     TVYNELTKVKYVTEGMRKPAFLSGEQKKAIVDLLFKTNRKVTVKQLKEDYFKKIECFDS
                     VEISGVEDRFNASLGTYHDLLKIIKDKDFLDNEENEDILEDIVLTLTLFEDREMIEERL
                     KTYAHLFDDKVMKQLKRRRYTGWGRLSRKLINGIRDKQSGKTILDFLKSDGFANRNFMQ
                     LIHDDSLTFKEDIQKAQVSGQGDSLHEHIANLAGSPAIKKGILQTVKVVDELVKVMGRH
                     KPENIVIEMARENQTTQKGQKNSRERMKRIEEGIKELGSQILKEHPVENTQLQNEKLYL
                     YYLQNGRDMYVDQELDINRLSDYDVDHIVPQSFLKDDSIDNKVLTRSDKNRGKSDNVPS
                     EEVVKKMKNYWRQLLNAKLITQRKFDNLTKAERGGLSELDKAGFIKRQLVETRQITKHV
                     AQILDSRMNTKYDENDKLIREVKVITLKSKLVSDFRKDFQFYKVREINNYHHAHDAYLN
                     AVVGTALIKKYPKLESEFVYGDYKVYDVRKMIAKSEQEIGKATAKYFFYSNIMNFFKTE
                     ITLANGEIRKRPLIETNGETGEIVWDKGRDFATVRKVLSMPQVNIVKKTEVQTGGFSKE
                     SILPKRNSDKLIARKKDWDPKKYGGFDSPTVAYSVLVVAKVEKGKSKKLKSVKELLGIT
                     IMERSSFEKNPIDFLEAKGYKEVKKDLIIKLPKYSLFELENGRKRMLASAGELQKGNEL
                     ALPSKYVNFLYLASHYEKLKGSPEDNEQKQLFVEQHKHYLDEIIEQISEFSKRVILADA
                     NLDKVLSAYNKHRDKPIREQAENIIHLFTLTNLGAPAAFKYFDTTIDRKRYTSTKEVLD
                     ATLIHQSITGLYETRIDLSQLGGD"
     CDS             4696..4743
                     /codon_start=1
                     /product="bipartite nuclear localization signal from
                     nucleoplasmin"
                     /label=nucleoplasmin NLS
                     /translation="KRPAATKKAGQAKKKK"
     polyA_signal    4823..5695
                     /label=hsp70 poly(A)
                     /note="polyadenlyation signal from the Drosophila
                     melanogaster hsp70Ab gene"
ORIGIN
        1 atccccctag aatcccaaaa caaactggtt attgtggtag gtcatttgtt tggcagaaag
       61 aaaactcgag aaatttctct ggccgttatt cgttattctc tcttttcttt ttgggtctct
      121 ccctctctgc actaatgctc tctcactctg tcacacagta aacggcatac tgctctcgtt
      181 ggttcgagag agcgcgcctc gaatgttcgc gaaaagagcg ccggagtata aatagaggcg
      241 cttcgtctac ggagcgacaa ttcaattcaa acaagcaaag tgaacacgtc gctaagcgaa
      301 agctaagcaa ataaacaagc gcagctgaac aagctaaaca atctgcagta aagtgcaagt
      361 taaagtgaat caattaaaag taaccagcaa ccaagtaaat caactgcaac tactgaaatc
      421 tgccaagaag taattattga atacaagaag agaactctgg gggatctgat cgatatggac
      481 tataaggacc acgacggaga ctacaaggat catgatattg attacaaaga cgatgacgat
      541 aagatggccc caaagaagaa gcggaaggtc ggtatccacg gagtcccagc agccgacaag
      601 aagtacagca tcggcctgga catcggcacc aactctgtgg gctgggccgt gatcaccgac
      661 gagtacaagg tgcccagcaa gaaattcaag gtgctgggca acaccgaccg gcacagcatc
      721 aagaagaacc tgatcggagc cctgctgttc gacagcggcg aaacagccga ggccacccgg
      781 ctgaagagaa ccgccagaag aagatacacc agacggaaga accggatctg ctatctgcaa
      841 gagatcttca gcaacgagat ggccaaggtg gacgacagct tcttccacag actggaagag
      901 tccttcctgg tggaagagga taagaagcac gagcggcacc ccatcttcgg caacatcgtg
      961 gacgaggtgg cctaccacga gaagtacccc accatctacc acctgagaaa gaaactggtg
     1021 gacagcaccg acaaggccga cctgcggctg atctatctgg ccctggccca catgatcaag
     1081 ttccggggcc acttcctgat cgagggcgac ctgaaccccg acaacagcga cgtggacaag
     1141 ctgttcatcc agctggtgca gacctacaac cagctgttcg aggaaaaccc catcaacgcc
     1201 agcggcgtgg acgccaaggc catcctgtct gccagactga gcaagagcag acggctggaa
     1261 aatctgatcg cccagctgcc cggcgagaag aagaatggcc tgttcggaaa cctgattgcc
     1321 ctgagcctgg gcctgacccc caacttcaag agcaacttcg acctggccga ggatgccaaa
     1381 ctgcagctga gcaaggacac ctacgacgac gacctggaca acctgctggc ccagatcggc
     1441 gaccagtacg ccgacctgtt tctggccgcc aagaacctgt ccgacgccat cctgctgagc
     1501 gacatcctga gagtgaacac cgagatcacc aaggcccccc tgagcgcctc tatgatcaag
     1561 agatacgacg agcaccacca ggacctgacc ctgctgaaag ctctcgtgcg gcagcagctg
     1621 cctgagaagt acaaagagat tttcttcgac cagagcaaga acggctacgc cggctacatt
     1681 gacggcggag ccagccagga agagttctac aagttcatca agcccatcct ggaaaagatg
     1741 gacggcaccg aggaactgct cgtgaagctg aacagagagg acctgctgcg gaagcagcgg
     1801 accttcgaca acggcagcat cccccaccag atccacctgg gagagctgca cgccattctg
     1861 cggcggcagg aagattttta cccattcctg aaggacaacc gggaaaagat cgagaagatc
     1921 ctgaccttcc gcatccccta ctacgtgggc cctctggcca ggggaaacag cagattcgcc
     1981 tggatgacca gaaagagcga ggaaaccatc accccctgga acttcgagga agtggtggac
     2041 aagggcgctt ccgcccagag cttcatcgag cggatgacca acttcgataa gaacctgccc
     2101 aacgagaagg tgctgcccaa gcacagcctg ctgtacgagt acttcaccgt gtataacgag
     2161 ctgaccaaag tgaaatacgt gaccgaggga atgagaaagc ccgccttcct gagcggcgag
     2221 cagaaaaagg ccatcgtgga cctgctgttc aagaccaacc ggaaagtgac cgtgaagcag
     2281 ctgaaagagg actacttcaa gaaaatcgag tgcttcgact ccgtggaaat ctccggcgtg
     2341 gaagatcggt tcaacgcctc cctgggcaca taccacgatc tgctgaaaat tatcaaggac
     2401 aaggacttcc tggacaatga ggaaaacgag gacattctgg aagatatcgt gctgaccctg
     2461 acactgtttg aggacagaga gatgatcgag gaacggctga aaacctatgc ccacctgttc
     2521 gacgacaaag tgatgaagca gctgaagcgg cggagataca ccggctgggg caggctgagc
     2581 cggaagctga tcaacggcat ccgggacaag cagtccggca agacaatcct ggatttcctg
     2641 aagtccgacg gcttcgccaa cagaaacttc atgcagctga tccacgacga cagcctgacc
     2701 tttaaagagg acatccagaa agcccaggtg tccggccagg gcgatagcct gcacgagcac
     2761 attgccaatc tggccggcag ccccgccatt aagaagggca tcctgcagac agtgaaggtg
     2821 gtggacgagc tcgtgaaagt gatgggccgg cacaagcccg agaacatcgt gatcgaaatg
     2881 gccagagaga accagaccac ccagaaggga cagaagaaca gccgcgagag aatgaagcgg
     2941 atcgaagagg gcatcaaaga gctgggcagc cagatcctga aagaacaccc cgtggaaaac
     3001 acccagctgc agaacgagaa gctgtacctg tactacctgc agaatgggcg ggatatgtac
     3061 gtggaccagg aactggacat caaccggctg tccgactacg atgtggacca tatcgtgcct
     3121 cagagctttc tgaaggacga ctccatcgac aacaaggtgc tgaccagaag cgacaagaac
     3181 cggggcaaga gcgacaacgt gccctccgaa gaggtcgtga agaagatgaa gaactactgg
     3241 cggcagctgc tgaacgccaa gctgattacc cagagaaagt tcgacaatct gaccaaggcc
     3301 gagagaggcg gcctgagcga actggataag gccggcttca tcaagagaca gctggtggaa
     3361 acccggcaga tcacaaagca cgtggcacag atcctggact cccggatgaa cactaagtac
     3421 gacgagaatg acaagctgat ccgggaagtg aaagtgatca ccctgaagtc caagctggtg
     3481 tccgatttcc ggaaggattt ccagttttac aaagtgcgcg agatcaacaa ctaccaccac
     3541 gcccacgacg cctacctgaa cgccgtcgtg ggaaccgccc tgatcaaaaa gtaccctaag
     3601 ctggaaagcg agttcgtgta cggcgactac aaggtgtacg acgtgcggaa gatgatcgcc
     3661 aagagcgagc aggaaatcgg caaggctacc gccaagtact tcttctacag caacatcatg
     3721 aactttttca agaccgagat taccctggcc aacggcgaga tccggaagcg gcctctgatc
     3781 gagacaaacg gcgaaaccgg ggagatcgtg tgggataagg gccgggattt tgccaccgtg
     3841 cggaaagtgc tgagcatgcc ccaagtgaat atcgtgaaaa agaccgaggt gcagacaggc
     3901 ggcttcagca aagagtctat cctgcccaag aggaacagcg ataagctgat cgccagaaag
     3961 aaggactggg accctaagaa gtacggcggc ttcgacagcc ccaccgtggc ctattctgtg
     4021 ctggtggtgg ccaaagtgga aaagggcaag tccaagaaac tgaagagtgt gaaagagctg
     4081 ctggggatca ccatcatgga aagaagcagc ttcgagaaga atcccatcga ctttctggaa
     4141 gccaagggct acaaagaagt gaaaaaggac ctgatcatca agctgcctaa gtactccctg
     4201 ttcgagctgg aaaacggccg gaagagaatg ctggcctctg ccggcgaact gcagaaggga
     4261 aacgaactgg ccctgccctc caaatatgtg aacttcctgt acctggccag ccactatgag
     4321 aagctgaagg gctcccccga ggataatgag cagaaacagc tgtttgtgga acagcacaag
     4381 cactacctgg acgagatcat cgagcagatc agcgagttct ccaagagagt gatcctggcc
     4441 gacgctaatc tggacaaagt gctgtccgcc tacaacaagc accgggataa gcccatcaga
     4501 gagcaggccg agaatatcat ccacctgttt accctgacca atctgggagc ccctgccgcc
     4561 ttcaagtact ttgacaccac catcgaccgg aagaggtaca ccagcaccaa agaggtgctg
     4621 gacgccaccc tgatccacca gagcatcacc ggcctgtacg agacacggat cgacctgtct
     4681 cagctgggag gcgacaaaag gccggcggcc acgaaaaagg ccggccaggc aaaaaagaaa
     4741 aagtaatcta gagatcttcc atacctacca gttctgcgcc tgcagcaatg gcaacaacgt
     4801 tgcccggatc gaggtcgact aaggccaaag agtctaattt ttgttcatca atgggttata
     4861 acatatgggt tatattataa gtttgtttta agtttttgag actgataaga atgtttcgat
     4921 cgaatattcc atagaacaac aatagtatta cctaattacc aagtcttaat ttagcaaaaa
     4981 tgttattgct tatagaaaaa ataaattatt tatttgaaat ttaaagtcaa cttgtcattt
     5041 aatgtcttgt agacttttga aagtcttacg atacaattag tatctaatat acatgggttc
     5101 attctacatt ctatattagt gatgatttct ttagctagta atacatttta attatattcg
     5161 gctttgatga ttttctgatt ttttccgaac ggattttcgt agaccctttc gatctcataa
     5221 tggctcattt tattgcgatg gacggtcagg agagctccac ttttgaattt ctgttcgcag
     5281 acaccgcatt tgtagcacat agccgggaca tccggtttgg ggagattttc cagtctctgt
     5341 tgcaattggt tttcgggaat gcgttgcagg cgcatacgct ctatatcctc cgaacggcgc
     5401 tggttgaccc tagcatttac ataaggatca gcagcaaaat ttgcctctac ttcattgccc
     5461 ggaatcacag caatcagatg tccctttcgg ttacgatgga tattcaggtg cgaaccgcac
     5521 acaaagctct cgccgcacac tccacactga tatggtcgct cgcccgtgtg gcgccgcata
     5581 tggatcttaa ggtcgttgga ctgcacaaag ctcttgctgc acattttgca ggagtacggc
     5641 ctttgacccg tgtgcaatcg catgtgtcgc gccagcttgt tctgcgaaat aaactaacgg
     5701 gaattcctgc agcccggggg atccgcggcc gc
//
